>Addgene plasmid #61382 | pcDNA3-HA-TRAIL-R1 | addgene partial sequence | sequence record 102273 | CMV-F 5'-CGCAAATGGGCGGTAGGCGTG-3'
ACTAGAGAACCCACTGCTTACTGGCTTATCGAAATTAATACGACTCACTATAGGGAGACCCAAGCTTGGT
ACCGAGCTCGGATCCCATGGCGCCCGGTCGCCGTCTGGGCCGCGCTGGCCGTCGGACTGGAGCTCTGGGC
TGCGGCGCACGCCTTGCCCGCCCAGGTGGCATTTACACCCTACCCATACGACGTCCCAGACTACGCTGAA
TTCGCGAGTGGGACAGAGGCAGCCGCGGCCACACCCAGCAAAGTGTGGGGCTCTTCCGCGGGGAGGATTG
AACCACGAGGCGGGGGCCGAGGAGCGCTCCCTACCTCCATGGGACAGCACGGACCCAGTGCCCGGGCCCG
GGCAGGGCGCGCCCCAGGACCCAGGCCGGCGCGGGAAGCCAGCCCTCGGCTCCGGGTCCACAAGACCTTC
AAGTTTGTCGTCGTCGGGGTCCTGCTGCAGGTCGTACCTAGCTCAGCTGCAACCATCAAACTTCATGATC
AATCAATTGGCACACAGCAATGGGAACATAGCCCTTTGGGAGAGTTGTGTCCACCAGGATCTCATAGATC
AGAACGTCCTGGAGCCTGTAACCGGTGCACAGAGGGTGTGGGTTACACCAATGCTTCCAACAATTTGTTT
GCTTGCCTCCCATGTACAGCTTGTAAATCAGATGAAGAAGAGAGAAGTCCCTGCACCACGACCAGGAACA
CAGCATGTCAGTGCAAACCAGGAACTTTCCGGAATGACAATTCTGCTGAGATGTGCCGGAAGTGCAGCAC
AGGGTGCCCCAGA
