>Addgene plasmid #61382 | pcDNA3-HA-TRAIL-R1 | addgene partial sequence | sequence record 102286 | BGH-rev 5'-TAGAAGGCACAGTCGAGG-3'
AATAGGGCCCTCTAGATGCATGCTCGAGCTCCAGGACACGGCAGAGCCTGTGCCATCTTCTAAGTAGATG
AACTTTCCAGAGTCCACCAAGAGGTCCTGAATCTTCTCTTTTGCATGTCTCTCTTCCATCCTCTCCAAGG
CATCCAGCAGGGTGTGGATCGAGGCGTTCCGTCCAGTTTTGTTGACCCATTTCATCAGCATTGCATACAA
GGCATCCCCTGGGCCTGCTGTACCAGCTCTGACCACATCGATCTCATTTTTCGTGAGGTCCAGCTGCCTC
ATGAGCTGGTCCCAGGAGTCAAAGGGCACGATGTTTGCAAACTTGTCAAAGAACAGCATCAGAGTCTCAG
TGGGGTCAGCACCATTTGCTGGAACCAGCAGCCTCCTCCTCTGAGACCCTTCAGCTTCTGCCGGTGCCAG
CAGACACTGTGCCTCCCCTGGGGACTGTACAGTGACACCTGTCAAATCTGCCGGCTCCTGGCTTTCCATT
TGCTGCTCAGAGACGAAAGTGGACAGCGAGTCTGCGTTGCTCAGAATCTCGTTGTGAGCATTGTCCTCAG
CCCCAGGCCCTCGTAGGAGACCCAAGCGCCAGAAACACACCCTGTCCATGCACTTGGGGTCCCCTCCACA
ACCTGAGCCGATGCAACAACAGACAATCAGCACAGCCACCAACAGCAACGGAACAACCAAAGTCACAACC
AAAATCACCCATATATTATGTCCATTGCCTGATTCTTTGTGGACACACTCGATGTCACTCCAGGGCGTAC
AATCCTTGACCTTGACCATCCCTCTGGGGCACCCTGTGCTGCACTTCCGGCACATCTCAGCAGAATTGTC
ATTCCGGAAAGTTCCTGGTTTGCACTGACATGCTGTGTTCCTGGTCGTGGTGCAGG
