[The description below was written by a language model from this plasmid's Addgene catalogue record.]
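Description:
pcDNA3-HA-TRAIL-R1 is a mammalian expression plasmid built on the pcDNA3 backbone and designed to produce an HA epitope-tagged form of TRAIL receptor 1, a death receptor of the TNF receptor superfamily that binds the ligand TRAIL. The plasmid is propagated in E. coli under ampicillin selection; its copy number is recorded as unknown. No feature table accompanies the record, so the promoter, polyadenylation signal, origins of replication and any mammalian selection marker are not explicitly listed. pcDNA3 vectors generally drive inserts from the CMV immediate-early promoter and carry a neomycin resistance cassette, but these elements are not confirmed here. The species of the receptor cDNA is also not stated.

The notable design feature is at the N terminus of the insert. The native TRAIL-R1 leader peptide (residues 1–23) has been removed and replaced with the leader peptide from TNFRSF1B (residues 3–31), followed by the HA tag. Because a signal peptide is cleaved during entry into the secretory pathway, a tag placed ahead of it would be lost. Positioning HA after a heterologous leader instead should leave the epitope at the extracellular N terminus of the mature receptor, where it would be accessible for surface staining as well as for immunoprecipitation and immunoblotting.

The construct is suited to transfection-based studies of TRAIL receptor expression, interaction and signalling. The associated publication concerns ligand-independent association between TRAIL receptors mediated by the preligand assembly domain and its effect on TRAIL-induced apoptosis.
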