Addgene plasmid #61382: pcDNA3-HA-TRAIL-R1
Purpose: Expresses HA tagged TRAIL receptor 1
Depositing lab: Francis Chan. Depositing organization: University of Massachusetts, Worcester. Publication: Preligand assembly domain-mediated ligand-independent association between TRAIL receptor 4 (TR4) and TR2 regulates TRAIL-induced apoptosis. Clancy L, Mruk K, Archer K, Woelfel M, Mongkolsapaya J, Screaton G, Lenardo MJ, Chan FK. Proc Natl Acad Sci U S A. 2005 Dec 13;102(50):18099-104. Epub 2005 Nov 30. 10.1073/pnas.0507329102 PubMed 16319225.
Backbone
  Vector backbone: pcDNA3
  Vector type: Mammalian Expression
Growth in bacteria
  Bacterial resistance: Ampicillin, 100 μg/mL
  Growth temperature: 37°C
  Growth strain: DH5alpha
  Copy number: Unknown
Gene/Insert
  Gene/Insert name: TRAIL receptor 1
  Mutation: TRAIL-R1 leader peptide (aa1-23) replaced with TNF receptor leader peptide (aa3-31 TNFRSF1B)
  Tag / fusion protein: TNF receptor leader peptide (N terminal on insert); HA (N terminal on insert)
Terms and licenses: Academic/Nonprofit Terms; Industry Terms: Not Available to Industry
How to cite: pcDNA3-HA-TRAIL-R1 was a gift from Francis Chan (Addgene plasmid # 61382 ; http://n2t.net/addgene:61382 ; RRID:Addgene_61382)
